>Addgene plasmid #167656 | pKP997 | addgene full sequence | sequence record 339829 | Addgene NGS Result
TTGACAGCTTATCATCGATAAGCTTTAATGCGGTAGTTTATCACAGTTAAATTGCTAACGCAGTCAGGCA
CCGTGTATGAAATCTAACAATGCGCTCATCGTCATCCTCGGCACCGTCACCCTGGATGCTGTAGGCATAG
GCTTGGTTATGCCGGTACTGCCGGGCCTCTTGCGGGATATCGTCCATTCCGACAGCATCGCCAGTCACTA
TGGCGTGCTGCTAGCGCTATATGCGTTGATGCAATTTCTATGCGCACCCGTTCTCGGAGCACTGTCCGAC
CGCTTTGGCCGCCGCCCAGTCCTGCTCGCTTCGCTACTTGGAGCCACTATCGACTACGCGATCATGGCGA
CCACACCCGTCCTGTGGATCCAGAACAGTTATGCCTGTGCCGTTTTTTGTGGTATCAGGCGAGAATAGCA
CGTGGTGTGAATGCCTGTTTTTTGATCGTTTTCACAAAAATTGAAATCCACAGTCTTGACAGAGAAAACA
CAGCGGCGTAATTTTTGATCTGTACATAAAACCAGTGGTTATATGTACAGTATTTAATTTTAATTGATTG
TTTTTAAAGTCAAAGAGGTTTTCTATGAGTGATAATGAAGGTAGTGTACCGACAGAAGGTATTGATTACG
GGGACACAATGTGTGTGTGGCCGTCAACAGGACGAATTCCGGGCGGTGATGTGAAACCCGGAGGCTCATC
AGGTCTCGCTCCATCCATGCCTCCGGGATGGGGGGATTACAGCCCACAAGGTATCGCACTTGTACAAAGT
GTTCTTTTTCCTGGAATTATTCGCCGGATTATTCTTGATAAAGAACTTGAAGAGGGAGACTGGTCGGGAT
GGTCTGTCAGTGTGCATAGCCCCTGGGGAAACGAGAAAGTTTCCGCTGCACGAACAGTTCTTGAAAATGG
TTTACGTGGTGGTTTGCCAGAACCGTCTCGCCCGGCTGCTGTTTCTTTTGCCCGTCTGGAGCCTGCTTCC
GGAAATGAGCAAAAAATTATTCGTCTTATGGTTACACAGCAACTGGAGCAGGTAACGGATATCCCTGCCA
GCCAGTTACCAGCAGCGGGTAATAATGTACCGGTAAAATATCGTCTGACGGACCTTATGCAGAATGGTAC
ACAATATATGGCTATTATCGGAGGTATTCCGATGACAGTGCCAGTAGTGGATGCCGTTCCAGTTCCGGAC
CGGAGTCGTCCGGGAACCAATATTAAAGATGTTTACAGTGCCCCTGTATCACCAAATCTACCGGACCTGG
TATTAAGTGTGGGTCAGATGAATACTCCAGTTCGGTCTAATCCCGAAATCCAGGAAGATGGCGTTATTTC
TGAGACAGGGAATTATGTTGAGGCTGGTTATACGTGTTCCAGTAATAATCATGATGTCATTGTCCGTTTT
CCTGAAGGCAGTGGAGTTTCTCCGCTATATATTTCAGCCGTGGAGATTCTGGACAGTAATAGTTTAAGCC
AGCGCCAGGAAGCCGAAAATAACGCAAAGGATGACTTCAGAGTCAAGAAAGAACAAGAAAATGACGAGAA
GACGGTCCTGACAAAAACCAGCGAGGTCATCATTAGTGTCGGTGACAAAGTCGGGGAATATCTTGGAGAT
AAATACAAGGCGCTTTCCCGTGAAATTGCAGAGAATATAAATAATTTTCAGGGAAAAACGATTCGTAGTT
ATGATGATGCAATGTCTTCCATTAATAAGTTAATGGCTAACCCCAGCCTTAAAATAAATGCAACGGACAA
AGAAGCCATTGTGAATGCGTGGAAAGCATTTAATGCTGAGGATATGGGGAATAAATTTGCTGCGTTGGGT
AAAACGTTCAAAGCAGCAGATTATGCAATAAAGGCAAACAACATCAGGGAGAAGAGTATTGAGGGTTACC
AGACTGGTAACTGGGGGCCATTAATGCTGGAAGTCGAGTCCTGGGTTATCAGTGGGATGGCATCTGCTGT
AGCTCTTAGTTTGTTTTCTTTGACATTAGGCTCGGCCCTTATAGCCTTTGGTCTTTCGGCCACAGTTGTT
GGTTTTGTTGGCGTAGTTATTGCAGGTGCTATTGGTGCATTTATCGATGATAAATTTGTTGATGAGTTGA
ATCACAAGATTATAAAACACCATCACCATCACCATTAATTAAAAGGAAGGCAGTGTTACTGCCTCCCTTT
AAAATATTTAATGACAAGTAATGGCATCAGTAAAATCGCATATGTCATGGTTAAAACAGTAAAGTAAATG
GAGCAATATAAAATAAACAGAGTGATGACATTATGAGATAATAATTTAAAAAAACCACCTGCTGTTGTTA
GTTCCAGATTATAGAACAGTGTGATATAAATCAGAATGGCATAAAAAACGGGCCCCCAGAAACAGGATTG
CACAACAAGTTTTCTTGTTACTGGCTTTATGATTTCTCTTGTCTTATATGTGCAAAGAAAAACGAGAATA
CCCATAACTGGCGCTGTCTTGTTGTAGTTTGACATAAGTGTTGTCATGACGGGATCATGCAATGATGTAA
TAGAAGGGAGAAATGCCACCTTATTATATAAGTAGTACAGCACTTGAGAATATGGATCATTTATTCGAAG
TATTAATATAGCCATTAATGGAATAATCCCGATTATGGAAAATGCATATAATATTTCGTTTGCTTTCTTG
TTCTTATCTTTATTGCTGGTCATATATATACCTTTTTGTATTTTATATATAGATTATATATCAGAGTTCT
CAATATATTTCCAGTATTTAATGGAGTGTACAGATATATATCTTATATATGGTAGTTCAGGAGCTGCCCT
ACCATTTTTAACGGCATATCAGGCAAACAATGTTATGGGGAGCCTCTCTCATGGGGTTTGTTCGCCGGCG
GAGGCGTTAGCCAGCGGCGAACTCTGGGATCCTCTACGCCGGACGCATCGTGGCCGGCATCACCGGCGCC
ACAGGTGCGGTTGCTGGCGCCTATATCGCCGACATCACCGATGGGGAAGATCGGGCTCGCCACTTCGGGC
TCATGAGCGCTTGTTTCGGCGTGGGTATGGTGGCAGGCCCCGTGGCCGGGGGACTGTTGGGCGCCATCTC
CTTGCATGCACCATTCCTTGCGGCGGCGGTGCTCAACGGCCTCAACCTACTACTGGGCTGCTTCCTAATG
CAGGAGTCGCATAAGGGAGAGCGTCGACCGATGCCCTTGAGAGCCTTCAACCCAGTCAGCTCCTTCCGGT
GGGCGCGGGGCATGACTATCGTCGCCGCACTTATGACTGTCTTCTTTATCATGCAACTCGTAGGACAGGT
GCCGGCAGCGCTCTGGGTCATTTTCGGCGAGGACCGCTTTCGCTGGAGCGCGACGATGATCGGCCTGTCG
CTTGCGGTATTCGGAATCTTGCACGCCCTCGCTCAAGCCTTCGTCACTGGTCCCGCCACCAAACGTTTCG
GCGAGAAGCAGGCCATTATCGCCGGCATGGCGGCCGACGCGCTGGGCTACGTCTTGCTGGCGTTCGCGAC
GCGAGGCTGGATGGCCTTCCCCATTATGATTCTTCTCGCTTCCGGCGGCATCGGGATGCCCGCGTTGCAG
GCCATGCTGTCCAGGCAGGTAGATGACGACCATCAGGGACAGCTTCAAGGATCGCTCGCGGCTCTTACCA
GCCTAACTTCGATCATTGGACCGCTGATCGTCACGGCGATTTATGCCGCCTCGGCGAGCACATGGAACGG
GTTGGCATGGATTGTAGGCGCCGCCCTATACCTTGTCTGCCTCCCCGCGTTGCGTCGCGGTGCATGGAGC
CGGGCCACCTCGACCTGAATGGAAGCCGGCGGCACCTCGCTAACGGATTCACCACTCCAAGAATTGGAGC
CAATCAATTCTTGCGGAGAACTGTGAATGCGCAAACCAACCCTTGGCAGAACATATCCATCGCGTCCGCC
ATCTCCAGCAGCCGCACGCGGCGCATCTCGGGCAGCGTTGGGTCCTGGCCACGGGTGCGCATGATCGTGC
TCCTGTCGTTGAGGACCCGGCTAGGCTGGCGGGGTTGCCTTACTGGTTAGCAGAATGAATCACCGATACG
CGAGCGAACGTGAAGCGACTGCTGCTGCAAAACGTCTGCGACCTGAGCAACAACATGAATGGTCTTCGGT
TTCCGTGTTTCGTAAAGTCTGGAAACGCGGAAGTCCCCTACGTGCTGCTGAAGTTGCCCGCAACAGAGAG
TGGAACCAACCGGTGATACCACGATACTATGACTGAGAGTCAACGCCATGAGCGGCCTCATTTCTTATTC
TGAGTTACAACAGTCCGCACCGCTGCCGGTAGCTCCTTCCGGTGGGCGCGGGGCATGACTATCGTCGCCG
CACTTATGACTGTCTTCTTTATCATGCAACTCGTAGGACAGGTGCCGGCAGCGCCCAACAGTCCCCCGGC
CACGGGGCCTGCCACCATACCCACGCCGAAACAAGCGCCCTGCACCATTATGTTCCGGATCTGCATCGCA
GGATGCTGCTGGCTACCCTGTGGAACACCTACATCTGTATTAACGAAGCGCTAACCGTTTTTATCAGGCT
CTGGGAGGCAGAATAAATGATCATATCGTCAATTATTACCTCCACGGGGAGAGCCTGAGCAAACTGGCCT
CAGGCATTTGAGAAGCACACGGTCACACTGCTTCCGGTAGTCAATAAACCGGTAAACCAGCAATAGACAT
AAGCGGCTATTTAACGACCCTGCCCTGAACCGACGACCGGGTCGAATTTGCTTTCGAATTTCTGCCATTC
ATCCGCTTATTATCACTTATTCAGGCGTAGCAACCAGGCGTTTAAGGGCACCAATAACTGCCTTAAAAAA
ATTACGCCCCGCCCTGCCACTCATCGCAGTACTGTTGTAATTCATTAAGCATTCTGCCGACATGGAAGCC
ATCACAAACGGCATGATGAACCTGAATCGCCAGCGGCATCAGCACCTTGTCGCCTTGCGTATAATATTTG
CCCATGGTGAAAACGGGGGCGAAGAAGTTGTCCATATTGGCCACGTTTAAATCAAAACTGGTGAAACTCA
CCCAGGGATTGGCTGAGACGAAAAACATATTCTCAATAAACCCTTTAGGGAAATAGGCCAGGTTTTCACC
GTAACACGCCACATCTTGCGAATATATGTGTAGAAACTGCCGGAAATCGTCGTGGTATTCACTCCAGAGC
GATGAAAACGTTTCAGTTTGCTCATGGAAAACGGTGTAACAAGGGTGAACACTATCCCATATCACCAGCT
CACCGTCTTTCATTGCCATACGGAATTCCGGATGAGCATTCATCAGGCGGGCAAGAATGTGAATAAAGGC
CGGATAAAACTTGTGCTTATTTTTCTTTACGGTCTTTAAAAAGGCCGTAATATCCAGCTGAACGGTCTGG
TTATAGGTACATTGAGCAACTGACTGAAATGCCTCAAAATGTTCTTTACGATGCCATTGGGATATATCAA
CGGTGGTATATCCAGTGATTTTTTTCTCCATTTTAGCTTCCTTAGCTCCTGAAAATCTCGATAACTCAAA
AAATACGCCCGGTAGTGATCTTATTTCATTATGGTGAAAGTTGGAACCTCTTACGTGCCGATCAACGTCT
CATTTTCGCCAAAAGTTGGCCCAGGGCTTCCCGGTATCAACAGGGACACCAGGATTTATTTATTCTGCGA
AGTGATCTTCCGTCACAGGTATTTATTCGGCGCAAAGTGCGTCGGGTGATGCTGCCAACTTACTGATTTA
GTGTATGATGGTGTTTTTGAGGTGCTCCAGTGGCTTCTGTTTCTATCAGCTGTCCCTCCTGTTCAGCTAC
TGACGGGGTGGTGCGTAACGGCAAAAGCACCGCCGGACATCAGCGCTAGCGGAGTGTATACTGGCTTACT
ATGTTGGCACTGATGAGGGTGTCAGTGAAGTGCTTCATGTGGCAGGAGAAAAAAGGCTGCACCGGTGCGT
CAGCAGAATATGTGATACAGGATATATTCCGCTTCCTCGCTCACTGACTCGCTACGCTCGGTCGTTCGAC
TGCGGCGAGCGGAAATGGCTTACGAACGGGGCGGAGATTTCCTGGAAGATGCCAGGAAGATACTTAACAG
GGAAGTGAGAGGGCCGCGGCAAAGCCGTTTTTCCATAGGCTCCGCCCCCCTGACAAGCATCACGAAATCT
GACGCTCAAATCAGTGGTGGCGAAACCCGACAGGACTATAAAGATACCAGGCGTTTCCCCCTGGCGGCTC
CCTCGTGCGCTCTCCTGTTCCTGCCTTTCGGTTTACCGGTGTCATTCCGCTGTTATGGCCGCGTTTGTCT
CATTCCACGCCTGACACTCAGTTCCGGGTAGGCAGTTCGCTCCAAGCTGGACTGTATGCACGAACCCCCC
GTTCAGTCCGACCGCTGCGCCTTATCCGGTAACTATCGTCTTGAGTCCAACCCGGAAAGACATGCAAAAG
CACCACTGGCAGCAGCCACTGGTAATTGATTTAGAGGAGTTAGTCTTGAAGTCATGCGCCGGTTAAGGCT
AAACTGAAAGGACAAGTTTTGGTGACTGCGCTCCTCCAAGCCAGTTACCTCGGTTCAAAGAGTTGGTAGC
TCAGAGAACCTTCGAAAAACCGCCCTGCAAGGCGGTTTTTTCGTTTTCAGAGCAAGAGATTACGCGCAGA
CCAAAACGATCTCAAGAAGATCATCTTATTAATCAGATAAAATATTTCTAGATTTCAGTGCAATTTATCT
CTTCAAATGTAGCACCTGAAGTCAGCCCCATACGATATAAGTTGTAATTCTCATGT
Features (pLannotate 1.2.2; 15 found; start..end, strand, type, name):
      1..29      +  promoter       tet promoter: E. coli promoter for tetracycline efflux protein gene
     77..371     +  CDS            TcR (fragment): tetracycline efflux protein; tet; confers resistance to tetracycline
    585..2117    +  CDS            cba: CEAB_ECOLX - Experimental evidence at protein level: Swiss-Prot protein existence level 1. Colicins are polypeptide toxins produced by and active against E.coli and closely related bacteria. From Escherichia coli.
   2118..2135    +  CDS            6xHis: 6xHis affinity tag
   2159..2683    -  CDS            cbi: IMMB_ECOLX - Protein predicted: Swiss-Prot protein existence level 4. This protein is able to protect a cell, which harbors the plasmid ColB encoding colicin B, against colicin B. From Escherichia coli.
   2897..3798    +  CDS            TcR (fragment): tetracycline efflux protein; tet; confers resistance to tetracycline
   4040..4165    -  CDS            YPB1_ECOLX (fragment): Protein predicted: Swiss-Prot protein existence level 4. From Escherichia coli.
   4301..4394    +  CDS            TcR (fragment): tetracycline efflux protein; tet; confers resistance to tetracycline
   4391..4448    -  CDS            TcR (fragment): tetracycline efflux protein; tet; confers resistance to tetracycline
   4435..4533    +  CDS            YPB2_ECOLX (fragment): Protein predicted: Swiss-Prot protein existence level 4. From Escherichia coli.
   4832..5491    -  CDS            CmR: chloramphenicol acetyltransferase; cat; confers resistance to chloramphenicol
   5492..5594    -  promoter       cat promoter: promoter of the E. coli cat gene encoding chloramphenicol acetyltransferase
   5715..5858    +  mobile_element IS1 (fragment): prokaryotic transposable element IS1
   5977..6032    -  rep_origin     RSF ori (fragment): Plasmids containing the RSF 1030 origin of replication can be propagated in E. coli cells that contain additional plasmids with compatible origins.
   6120..6665    -  rep_origin     p15A ori: Plasmids containing the medium-copy-number p15A origin of replication can be propagated in E. coli cells that contain a second plasmid with the ColE1 origin.
