[The description below was written by a language model from this plasmid's Addgene catalogue record and pLannotate feature annotations shown in this document.]
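Description:
pKP997 is a bacterial expression plasmid built on the pACYC184 backbone that produces a double-cysteine variant of Escherichia coli colicin B carrying a C-terminal His6 tag. It replicates from the p15A origin, which is compatible with ColE1-type plasmids in the same cell, and is selected with chloramphenicol through the cat gene and its native promoter. The catalogue entry lists the plasmid as high copy, whereas the feature annotation describes p15A as a medium-copy origin. The backbone's tetracycline resistance gene appears only as separated fragments flanking the insert, which indicates that the colicin segment was cloned into tet and disrupts it. The exact cloning sites are not recorded.

The insert contains the cba open reading frame fused directly to a 6xHis affinity tag, with the substitutions V20C and M261C. Downstream, on the opposite strand, lies cbi, which encodes the colicin B immunity protein that protects the producing cell from its own toxin. No promoter for cba is annotated in the feature table. However, the depositor notes that colicin B expression can be induced with mitomycin C in a recA+ strain, which is consistent with SOS-responsive control. The recA-deficient DH5alpha strain therefore serves for propagation rather than for protein production.

The plasmid derives from a parent, pKP864, in the same collection. Its stated purpose is expression of the His-tagged V20C, M261C colicin B, and the tag allows metal-affinity purification. The record does not say why these two cysteines were introduced.
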