Addgene plasmid #167656: pKP997
Purpose: Express colicinB-His6, V20C, M261C
Depositing lab: Kathleen Postle. Depositing organization: Pennsylvania State University.
Backbone
  Vector backbone: pACYC184
  Vector type: Bacterial Expression
Growth in bacteria
  Bacterial resistance: Chloramphenicol, 25 μg/mL
  Growth temperature: 37°C
  Growth strain: DH5alpha
  Copy number: High Copy
Gene/Insert
  Gene/Insert name: cba-his6 V20C, M261C
  Species: Escherichia coli
  Mutation: cba-his6 with V20C, M261C mutations
  Cloning method: Restriction Enzyme; 5′ cloning site Unknown (unknown if destroyed)
Terms and licenses: Academic/Nonprofit Terms; Industry Terms: Not Available to Industry
Depositor comments: The parent plasmid is pKP864 in this collection. Colicin B protein expression can be induced by mitomycin C treatment in a recA+ strain, i.e. not DH5alpha (PMID: 17628143).
How to cite: pKP997 was a gift from Kathleen Postle (Addgene plasmid # 167656 ; http://n2t.net/addgene:167656 ; RRID:Addgene_167656)
